Addgene plasmid #182891: PVALB mAb_BCN14.1.1C9_LC_Rat Ig Kappa
Purpose: Mammalian expression of PVALB rat mAb LC gene
Depositing lab: Heng Zhu. Depositing organization: Johns Hopkins University and School of Medicine.
Backbone
  Vector backbone: pcDNA3.4
  Vector type: Mammalian Expression, Affinity Reagent/ Antibody
Growth in bacteria
  Bacterial resistance: Ampicillin, 100 μg/mL
  Growth temperature: 37°C
  Growth strain: DH5alpha
  Copy number: High Copy
Gene/Insert
  Gene/Insert name: anti-PVALB (human) light chain
  Species: R. norvegicus (rat)
  Insert size (bp): 378
  Mutation: No
  Entrez Gene: PVALB (a.k.a. D22S749)
  Promoter: CMV
  Cloning method: Restriction Enzyme; 5′ cloning site Unknown (unknown if destroyed); 3′ cloning site Unknown (unknown if destroyed)
Terms and licenses: Academic/Nonprofit Terms; Industry Terms: Not Available to Industry
How to cite: PVALB mAb_BCN14.1.1C9_LC_Rat Ig Kappa was a gift from Heng Zhu (Addgene plasmid # 182891 ; http://n2t.net/addgene:182891 ; RRID:Addgene_182891)
