[The description below was written by a language model from this plasmid's Addgene catalogue record and pLannotate feature annotations shown in this document.]
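Description:
PVALB mAb_BCN14.1.1C9_LC_Rat Ig Kappa is a mammalian expression plasmid built on the pcDNA3.4 backbone. It encodes the kappa light chain of a rat monoclonal antibody (clone designation BCN14.1.1C9) raised against human parvalbumin (PVALB). The sequenced plasmid is about 6.7 kb. It is maintained in E. coli through a high-copy ColE1/pUC-type origin and selected with ampicillin via the β-lactamase gene. An f1 origin and remnants of lac regulatory sequence are also carried in the backbone.

The light chain is transcribed from the human cytomegalovirus immediate-early enhancer and promoter. The feature table shows two adjoining open reading frames downstream of the promoter: a kappa variable-region segment, which was matched by homology to a mouse kappa V entry, followed directly by the rat Ig kappa constant region. Together these form a complete light chain. The catalogued insert size of 378 bp is shorter than these two segments combined, so it probably refers to the variable portion, possibly with leader sequence, rather than the whole chain; the record does not clarify this. A WPRE sits after the coding sequence to enhance transcript stability and expression, followed by an HSV thymidine kinase polyadenylation signal. A separate SV40 promoter drives a neomycin phosphotransferase cassette with an SV40 poly(A) signal, which allows G418 selection of stably transfected mammalian cells.

The stated purpose is mammalian expression of the light chain gene. Producing an intact recombinant anti-PVALB antibody would typically require co-transfection with a companion heavy chain plasmid, which this record does not describe. The cloning sites used are listed as unknown, and no mutations are recorded.
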