Features (pLannotate 1.2.2; 20 found; start..end, strand, type, name):
     62..441     +  enhancer       CMV enhancer: human cytomegalovirus immediate early enhancer
    442..645     +  promoter       CMV promoter: human cytomegalovirus (CMV) immediate early promoter
    813..1130    +  CDS            KV5AK_MOUSE: Experimental evidence at protein level: Swiss-Prot protein existence level 1. From Mus musculus (Mouse).
   1131..1448    +  CDS            KACA_RAT: Experimental evidence at protein level: Swiss-Prot protein existence level 1. From Rattus norvegicus (Rat).
   1488..2076    +  misc_feature   WPRE: woodchuck hepatitis virus posttranscriptional regulatory element
   2142..2190    +  polyA_signal   HSV TK poly(A) signal: herpes simplex virus thymidine kinase polyadenylation signal (Cole and Stacy, 1985)
   2281..2297    -  polyA_signal   bGH poly(A) signal (fragment): bovine growth hormone polyadenylation signal
   2392..2820    +  rep_origin     f1 ori (sequence partly withheld): f1 bacteriophage origin of replication; arrow indicates direction of (+) strand synthesis
   2834..3163    +  promoter       SV40 promoter: SV40 enhancer and early promoter
   3230..4021    +  CDS            neo: KKA2_KLEPN - Also known as kan, nptII. Experimental evidence at protein level: Swiss-Prot protein existence level 1. Resistance to kanamycin, neomycin, paromomycin, ribostamycin, butirosin and gentamicin B. From Klebsiella pneumoniae.
   4047..4205    +  CDS            ble (fragment): BLE_KLEPN - Experimental evidence at protein level: Swiss-Prot protein existence level 1. Binding protein with a strong affinity to the bleomycin family of antibiotics. Binds to CL990; an antimitotic-antibiotic compound. From Klebsiella pneumoniae.
   4200..4321    +  polyA_signal   SV40 poly(A) signal: SV40 polyadenylation signal
   4394..4410    -  protein_bind   lac operator: The lac repressor binds to the lac operator to inhibit transcription in E. coli. This inhibition can be relieved by adding lactose or isopropyl-β-D-thiogalactopyranoside (IPTG). lac repressor encoded by lacI
   4418..4448    -  promoter       lac promoter: promoter for the E. coli lac operon
   4463..4484    -  protein_bind   CAP binding site: CAP binding activates transcription in the presence of cAMP. E. coli catabolite activator protein
   4497..4589    -  CDS            lacI (fragment): lac repressor; lacI; The lac repressor binds to the lac operator to inhibit transcription in E. coli. This inhibition can be relieved by adding lactose or isopropyl-β-D-thiogalactopyranoside (IPTG).
   4772..5360    -  rep_origin     ori: high-copy-number ColE1/pMB1/pBR322/pUC origin of replication
   5531..6391    -  CDS            AmpR: β-lactamase; bla; confers resistance to ampicillin, carbenicillin, and related antibiotics
   6392..6496    -  promoter       AmpR promoter: bla
   6563..6607    -  misc_feature   bom (fragment): basis of mobility region from pBR322
>Addgene plasmid #182891 | PVALB mAb_BCN14.1.1C9_LC_Rat Ig Kappa | addgene full sequence | sequence record 360625 | Addgene NGS Result
AATCTGCTTAGGGTTAGGCGTTTTGCGCTGCTTCGCGATGTACGGGCCAGATATACGCGTTGACATTGAT
TATTGACTAGTTATTAATAGTAATCAATTACGGGGTCATTAGTTCATAGCCCATATATGGAGTTCCGCGT
TACATAACTTACGGTAAATGGCCCGCCTGGCTGACCGCCCAACGACCCCCGCCCATTGACGTCAATAATG
ACGTATGTTCCCATAGTAACGCCAATAGGGACTTTCCATTGACGTCAATGGGTGGAGTATTTACGGTAAA
CTGCCCACTTGGCAGTACATCAAGTGTATCATATGCCAAGTACGCCCCCTATTGACGTCAATGACGGTAA
ATGGCCCGCCTGGCATTATGCCCAGTACATGACCTTATGGGACTTTCCTACTTGGCAGTACATCTACGTA
TTAGTCATCGCTATTACCATGGTGATGCGGTTTTGGCAGTACATCAATGGGCGTGGATAGCGGTTTGACT
CACGGGGATTTCCAAGTCTCCACCCCATTGACGTCAATGGGAGTTTGTTTTGGCACCAAAATCAACGGGA
CTTTCCAAAATGTCGTAACAACTCCGCCCCATTGACGCAAATGGGCGGTAGGCGTGTACGGTGGGAGGTC
TATATAAGCAGAGCTCGTTTAGTGAACCGTCAGATCGCCTGGAGACGCCATCCACGCTGTTTTGACCTCC
ATAGAAGACACCGGGACCGATCCAGCCTCCGGACTCTAGAGAATTCGCCACCATGAGGACCCCTGCTCCT
TTCCTTGGGCTCCTGTTGTTCTGTTTTCTAGGTGCCAGATGTGATGTTCAAATGACCCAGTCTCCATCCT
CCCTGTCTGCATCTTTGGGAGAGAGAGTCTCCCTGACTTGCCAGGCAAGTCAGAGCGTTAGCAATTATTT
AAACTGGTATCAGCAAACACCAGGGAAAGCTCCTAGGCTCTTGATCTATGGTGCAAGCAAATTGGAAGAT
GGGGTCTCTTCAAGGTTCAGTGGCACTGGATATGGGACAGATTTCACTTTCACCATCAGCAGCCTGGAGG
AAGAAGATGTGGCAACTTATTTTTGTCTACAGCATAGGTATCTGTGGACGTTCGGTGGAGGCACCAAGCT
GGAAATCAAAGCCGACGCCGCCCCAACCGTGTCTATCTTCCCCCCTAGCATGGAGCAGCTGACCTCTGGC
GGCGCCACAGTGGTGTGCTTCGTGAACAACTTCTACCCCCGGGACATCTCCGTGAAGTGGAAGATCGATG
GCTCTGAGCAGAGAGACGGCGTGCTGGATAGCGTGACCGACCAGGATTCTAAGGATAGCACATATTCCAT
GAGCTCCACCCTGTCCCTGACAAAGGTGGAGTACGAGAGGCACAACCTGTATACCTGCGAGGTGGTGCAC
AAGACATCTAGCTCCCCCGTGGTGAAGTCCTTTAACCGGAATGAGTGTTGAAAGCTTACCGGTTAGTAAT
GAGTTTGATATCTCGACAATCAACCTCTGGATTACAAAATTTGTGAAAGATTGACTGGTATTCTTAACTA
TGTTGCTCCTTTTACGCTATGTGGATACGCTGCTTTAATGCCTTTGTATCATGCTATTGCTTCCCGTATG
GCTTTCATTTTCTCCTCCTTGTATAAATCCTGGTTGCTGTCTCTTTATGAGGAGTTGTGGCCCGTTGTCA
GGCAACGTGGCGTGGTGTGCACTGTGTTTGCTGACGCAACCCCCACTGGTTGGGGCATTGCCACCACCTG
TCAGCTCCTTTCCGGGACTTTCGCTTTCCCCCTCCCTATTGCCACGGCGGAACTCATCGCCGCCTGCCTT
GCCCGCTGCTGGACAGGGGCTCGGCTGTTGGGCACTGACAATTCCGTGGTGTTGTCGGGGAAGCTGACGT
CCTTTCCATGGCTGCTCGCCTGTGTTGCCACCTGGATTCTGCGCGGGACGTCCTTCTGCTACGTCCCTTC
GGCCCTCAATCCAGCGGACCTTCCTTCCCGCGGCCTGCTGCCGGCTCTGCGGCCTCTTCCGCGTCTTCGC
CTTCGCCCTCAGACGAGTCGGATCTCCCTTTGGGCCGCCTCCCCGCCTGGAAACGGGGGAGGCTAACTGA
AACACGGAAGGAGACAATACCGGAAGGAACCCGCGCTATGACGGCAATAAAAAGACAGAATAAAACGCAC
GGGTGTTGGGTCGTTTGTTCATAAACGCGGGGTTCGGTCCCAGGGCTGGCACTCTGTCGATACCCCACCG
AGACCCCATTGGGGCCAATACGCCCGCGTTTCTTCCTTTTCCCCACCCCACCCCCCAAGTTCGGGTGAAG
GCCCAGGGCTCGCAGCCAACGTCGGGGCGGCAGGCCCTGCCATAGCAGATCTGCGCAGCTGGGGCTCTAG
GGGGTATCCCC
[124 nt withheld, positions 2392-2515]
C
[32 nt withheld, positions 2517-2548]
CA
[57 nt withheld, positions 2551-2607]
A
[49 nt withheld, positions 2609-2657]
CCTTTGACGTTGGAGTCCACGTTCTTT
[37 nt withheld, positions 2685-2721]
ACCCTATCTCGGTCTATTCTTTTGATTTATAAGGGATTTTGGGGATTTCGGCCTATTGGTTAAAAAATGA
GCTGATTTAACAAAAATTTAACGCGAATTAATTCTGTGGAATGTGTGTCAGTTAGGGTGTGGAAAGTCCC
CAGGCTCCCCAGCAGGCAGAAGTATGCAAAGCATGCATCTCAATTAGTCAGCAACCAGGTGTGGAAAGTC
CCCAGGCTCCCCAGCAGGCAGAAGTATGCAAAGCATGCATCTCAATTAGTCAGCAACCATAGTCCCGCCC
CTAACTCCGCCCATCCCGCCCCTAACTCCGCCCAGTTCCGCCCATTCTCCGCCCCATGGCTGACTAATTT
TTTTTATTTATGCAGAGGCCGAGGCCGCCTCTGCCTCTGAGCTATTCCAGAAGTAGTGAGGAGGCTTTTT
TGGAGGCCTAGGCTTTTGCAAAAAGCTCCCGGGAGCTTGTATATCCATTTTCGGATCTGATCAAGAGACA
GGATGAGGATCGTTTCGCATGATTGAACAAGATGGATTGCACGCAGGTTCTCCGGCCGCTTGGGTGGAGA
GGCTATTCGGCTATGACTGGGCACAACAGACAATCGGCTGCTCTGATGCCGCCGTGTTCCGGCTGTCAGC
GCAGGGGCGCCCGGTTCTTTTTGTCAAGACCGACCTGTCCGGTGCCCTGAATGAACTGCAGGACGAGGCA
GCGCGGCTATCGTGGCTGGCCACGACGGGCGTTCCTTGCGCAGCTGTGCTCGACGTTGTCACTGAAGCGG
GAAGGGACTGGCTGCTATTGGGCGAAGTGCCGGGGCAGGATCTCCTGTCATCTCACCTTGCTCCTGCCGA
GAAAGTATCCATCATGGCTGATGCAATGCGGCGGCTGCATACGCTTGATCCGGCTACCTGCCCATTCGAC
CACCAAGCGAAACATCGCATCGAGCGAGCACGTACTCGGATGGAAGCCGGTCTTGTCGATCAGGATGATC
TGGACGAAGAGCATCAGGGGCTCGCGCCAGCCGAACTGTTCGCCAGGCTCAAGGCGCGCATGCCCGACGG
CGAGGATCTCGTCGTGACCCATGGCGATGCCTGCTTGCCGAATATCATGGTGGAAAATGGCCGCTTTTCT
GGATTCATCGACTGTGGCCGGCTGGGTGTGGCGGACCGCTATCAGGACATAGCGTTGGCTACCCGTGATA
TTGCTGAAGAGCTTGGCGGCGAATGGGCTGACCGCTTCCTCGTGCTTTACGGTATCGCCGCTCCCGATTC
GCAGCGCATCGCCTTCTATCGCCTTCTTGACGAGTTCTTCTGAGCGGGACTCTGGGGTTCGCGAAATGAC
CGACCAAGCGACGCCCAACCTGCCATCACGAGATTTCGATTCCACCGCCGCCTTCTATGAAAGGTTGGGC
TTCGGAATCGTTTTCCGGGACGCCGGCTGGATGATCCTCCAGCGCGGGGATCTCATGCTGGAGTTCTTCG
CCCACCCCAACTTGTTTATTGCAGCTTATAATGGTTACAAATAAAGCAATAGCATCACAAATTTCACAAA
TAAAGCATTTTTTTCACTGCATTCTAGTTGTGGTTTGTCCAAACTCATCAATGTATCTTATCATGTCTGT
ATACCGTCGACCTCTAGCTAGAGCTTGGCGTAATCATGGTCATAGCTGTTTCCTGTGTGAAATTGTTATC
CGCTCACAATTCCACACAACATACGAGCCGGAAGCATAAAGTGTAAAGCCTGGGGTGCCTAATGAGTGAG
CTAACTCACATTAATTGCGTTGCGCTCACTGCCCGCTTTCCAGTCGGGAAACCTGTCGTGCCAGCTGCAT
TAATGAATCGGCCAACGCGCGGGGAGAGGCGGTTTGCGTATTGGGCGCTCTTCCGCTTCCTCGCTCACTG
ACTCGCTGCGCTCGGTCGTTCGGCTGCGGCGAGCGGTATCAGCTCACTCAAAGGCGGTAATACGGTTATC
CACAGAATCAGGGGATAACGCAGGAAAGAACATGTGAGCAAAAGGCCAGCAAAAGGCCAGGAACCGTAAA
AAGGCCGCGTTGCTGGCGTTTTTCCATAGGCTCCGCCCCCCTGACGAGCATCACAAAAATCGACGCTCAA
GTCAGAGGTGGCGAAACCCGACAGGACTATAAAGATACCAGGCGTTTCCCCCTGGAAGCTCCCTCGTGCG
CTCTCCTGTTCCGACCCTGCCGCTTACCGGATACCTGTCCGCCTTTCTCCCTTCGGGAAGCGTGGCGCTT
TCTCATAGCTCACGCTGTAGGTATCTCAGTTCGGTGTAGGTCGTTCGCTCCAAGCTGGGCTGTGTGCACG
AACCCCCCGTTCAGCCCGACCGCTGCGCCTTATCCGGTAACTATCGTCTTGAGTCCAACCCGGTAAGACA
CGACTTATCGCCACTGGCAGCAGCCACTGGTAACAGGATTAGCAGAGCGAGGTATGTAGGCGGTGCTACA
GAGTTCTTGAAGTGGTGGCCTAACTACGGCTACACTAGAAGGACAGTATTTGGTATCTGCGCTCTGCTGA
AGCCAGTTACCTTCGGAAAAAGAGTTGGTAGCTCTTGATCCGGCAAACAAACCACCGCTGGTAGCGGTGG
TTTTTTTGTTTGCAAGCAGCAGATTACGCGCAGAAAAAAAGGATCTCAAGAAGATCCTTTGATCTTTTCT
ACGGGGTCTGACGCTCAGTGGAACGAAAACTCACGTTAAGGGATTTTGGTCATGAGATTATCAAAAAGGA
TCTTCACCTAGATCCTTTTAAATTAAAAATGAAGTTTTAAATCAATCTAAAGTATATATGAGTAAACTTG
GTCTGACAGTTACCAATGCTTAATCAGTGAGGCACCTATCTCAGCGATCTGTCTATTTCGTTCATCCATA
GTTGCCTGACTCCCCGTCGTGTAGATAACTACGATACGGGAGGGCTTACCATCTGGCCCCAGTGCTGCAA
TGATACCGCGAGACCCACGCTCACCGGCTCCAGATTTATCAGCAATAAACCAGCCAGCCGGAAGGGCCGA
GCGCAGAAGTGGTCCTGCAACTTTATCCGCCTCCATCCAGTCTATTAATTGTTGCCGGGAAGCTAGAGTA
AGTAGTTCGCCAGTTAATAGTTTGCGCAACGTTGTTGCCATTGCTACAGGCATCGTGGTGTCACGCTCGT
CGTTTGGTATGGCTTCATTCAGCTCCGGTTCCCAACGATCAAGGCGAGTTACATGATCCCCCATGTTGTG
CAAAAAAGCGGTTAGCTCCTTCGGTCCTCCGATCGTTGTCAGAAGTAAGTTGGCCGCAGTGTTATCACTC
ATGGTTATGGCAGCACTGCATAATTCTCTTACTGTCATGCCATCCGTAAGATGCTTTTCTGTGACTGGTG
AGTACTCAACCAAGTCATTCTGAGAATAGTGTATGCGGCGACCGAGTTGCTCTTGCCCGGCGTCAATACG
GGATAATACCGCGCCACATAGCAGAACTTTAAAAGTGCTCATCATTGGAAAACGTTCTTCGGGGCGAAAA
CTCTCAAGGATCTTACCGCTGTTGAGATCCAGTTCGATGTAACCCACTCGTGCACCCAACTGATCTTCAG
CATCTTTTACTTTCACCAGCGTTTCTGGGTGAGCAAAAACAGGAAGGCAAAATGCCGCAAAAAAGGGAAT
AAGGGCGACACGGAAATGTTGAATACTCATACTCTTCCTTTTTCAATATTATTGAAGCATTTATCAGGGT
TATTGTCTCATGAGCGGATACATATTTGAATGTATTTAGAAAAATAAACAAATAGGGGTTCCGCGCACAT
TTCCCCGAAAAGTGCCACCTGACGTCGACGGATCGGGAGATCTCCCGATCCCCTATGGTCGACTCTCAGT
ACAATCTGCTCTGATGCCGCATAGTTAAGCCAGTATCTGCTCCCTGCTTGTGTGTTGGAGGTCGCTGAGT
AGTGCGCGAGCAAAATTTAAGCTACAACAAGGCAAGGCTTGACCGACAATTGCATGAAG
